>Addgene plasmid #119903 | pDEST-cuOx144_Bxb1attB_loxP-PGKpuro-loxP | depositor full sequence | sequence record 227451 | pDEST-cuOx144_Bxb1attB_loxP-PGKpuro-loxP sequence 10125 bps
TATCACAAGTTTGTACAAAAAAGCAGGCTTTAAAGGAACCAATTCAGTCGACTGGATCCGGTACCGGGCC
CCCCCTCGAGAAAGAAACAAACCAACCTGTCTGTATTATCAAGCCTGATAATACAGACAGGTTGGTTTGT
TTCTTTTTCTCAGATAATACAGACAGGTTGGTTTGTTTCTTTAAGCCTGATAATACAGACAGGTTGGTTT
GTTTCTTTTTCTCAGATAATACAGACAGGTTGGTTTGTTTCTTTAAGCCTGATAATACAGACAGTTGGTT
TGTTTCTTTTTCTCAGATAATACAGACAGGTTGGTTTGTTTCTTTAAGCCTGATAATACAGACAGGTTGG
TTTGTTTCTTTTTCTCAGATAATACAGACAGGTTGGTTTGTTTCTTTAAGCCTGATAATACAGACAGGTT
GGTTTGTTTCTTTTTCTCAGATAATACAGACAGGTTGGTTTGTTTCTTTAAGCCTGATAATACAGACAGG
TTGGTTTGTTTCTTTTTCTCAGATAATACAGACAGGTTGGTTTGTTTCTTTTAAGCCTGATAATACAGAC
AGGTTGGTTTGTTTCTTTTTCTCAGATAATACAGACAGGTTGGTTTGTTTCTTTAAGCCTGATAATACAG
ACAGGTTGGTTTGTTTCTTTTTCTCAGATAATACAGACAGGTTGGTTTGTTTCTTTAAGCCTGATAATAC
AGACAGGTTGGTTTGTTTCTTTCTCGACAAAGAAACAAACCAACCTGTCTGTATTATCAAGCCTGATAAT
ACAGACAGGTTGGTTTGTTTCTTTTTCTCAGATAATACAGACAGGTTGGTTTGTTTCTTTAAGCCTGATA
ATACAGACAGGTTGGTTTGTTTCTTTTTCTCAGATAATACAGACAGGTTGGTTTGTTTCTTTAAGCCTGA
TAATACAGACAGTTGGTTTGTTTCTTTTTCTCAGATAATACAGACAGGTTGGTTTGTTTCTTTAAGCCTG
ATAATACAGACAGGTTGGTTTGTTTCTTTTTCTCAGATAATACAGACAGGTTGGTTTGTTTCTTTAAGCC
TGATAATACAGACAGGTTGGTTTGTTTCTTTTTCTCAGATAATACAGACAGGTTGGTTTGTTTCTTTAAG
CCTGATAATACAGACAGGTTGGTTTGTTTCTTTTTCTCAGATAATACAGACAGGTTGGTTTGTTTCTTTT
AAGCCTGATAATACAGACAGGTTGGTTTGTTTCTTTTTCTCAGATAATACAGACAGGTTGGTTTGTTTCT
TTAAGCCTGATAATACAGACAGGTTGGTTTGTTTCTTTTTCTCAGATAATACAGACAGGTTGGTTTGTTT
CTTTAAGCCTGATAATACAGACAGGTTGGTTTGTTTCTTTCTCGACAAAGAAACAAACCAACCTGTCTGT
ATTATCAAGCCTGATAATACAGACAGGTTGGTTTGTTTCTTTTTCTCAGATAATACAGACAGGTTGGTTT
GTTTCTTTAAGCCTGATAATACAGACAGGTTGGTTTGTTTCTTTTTCTCAGATAATACAGACAGGTTGGT
TTGTTTCTTTAAGCCTGATAATACAGACAGTTGGTTTGTTTCTTTTTCTCAGATAATACAGACAGGTTGG
TTTGTTTCTTTAAGCCTGATAATACAGACAGGTTGGTTTGTTTCTTTTTCTCAGATAATACAGACAGGTT
GGTTTGTTTCTTTAAGCCTGATAATACAGACAGGTTGGTTTGTTTCTTTTTCTCAGATAATACAGACAGG
TTGGTTTGTTTCTTTAAGCCTGATAATACAGACAGGTTGGTTTGTTTCTTTTTCTCAGATAATACAGACA
GGTTGGTTTGTTTCTTTTAAGCCTGATAATACAGACAGGTTGGTTTGTTTCTTTTTCTCAGATAATACAG
ACAGGTTGGTTTGTTTCTTTAAGCCTGATAATACAGACAGGTTGGTTTGTTTCTTTTTCTCAGATAATAC
AGACAGGTTGGTTTGTTTCTTTAAGCCTGATAATACAGACAGGTTGGTTTGTTTCTTTCTCGACAAAGAA
ACAAACCAACCTGTCTGTATTATCAAGCCTGATAATACAGACAGGTTGGTTTGTTTCTTTTTCTCAGATA
ATACAGACAGGTTGGTTTGTTTCTTTAAGCCTGATAATACAGACAGGTTGGTTTGTTTCTTTTTCTCAGA
TAATACAGACAGGTTGGTTTGTTTCTTTAAGCCTGATAATACAGACAGTTGGTTTGTTTCTTTTTCTCAG
ATAATACAGACAGGTTGGTTTGTTTCTTTAAGCCTGATAATACAGACAGGTTGGTTTGTTTCTTTTTCTC
AGATAATACAGACAGGTTGGTTTGTTTCTTTAAGCCTGATAATACAGACAGGTTGGTTTGTTTCTTTTTC
TCAGATAATACAGACAGGTTGGTTTGTTTCTTTAAGCCTGATAATACAGACAGGTTGGTTTGTTTCTTTT
TCTCAGATAATACAGACAGGTTGGTTTGTTTCTTTTAAGCCTGATAATACAGACAGGTTGGTTTGTTTCT
TTTTCTCAGATAATACAGACAGGTTGGTTTGTTTCTTTAAGCCTGATAATACAGACAGGTTGGTTTGTTT
CTTTTTCTCAGATAATACAGACAGGTTGGTTTGTTTCTTTAAGCCTGATAATACAGACAGGTTGGTTTGT
TTCTTTGTCGACCTAGTCTAGAGCGGCCGCCTAGCGTACCGGGCCCCCCCTCGAGAAAGAAACAAACCAA
CCTGTCTGTATTATCAAGCCTGATAATACAGACAGGTTGGTTTGTTTCTTTTTCTCAGATAATACAGACA
GGTTGGTTTGTTTCTTTAAGCCTGATAATACAGACAGGTTGGTTTGTTTCTTTTTCTCAGATAATACAGA
CAGGTTGGTTTGTTTCTTTAAGCCTGATAATACAGACAGTTGGTTTGTTTCTTTTTCTCAGATAATACAG
ACAGGTTGGTTTGTTTCTTTAAGCCTGATAATACAGACAGGTTGGTTTGTTTCTTTTTCTCAGATAATAC
AGACAGGTTGGTTTGTTTCTTTAAGCCTGATAATACAGACAGGTTGGTTTGTTTCTTTTTCTCAGATAAT
ACAGACAGGTTGGTTTGTTTCTTTAAGCCTGATAATACAGACAGGTTGGTTTGTTTCTTTTTCTCAGATA
ATACAGACAGGTTGGTTTGTTTCTTTTAAGCCTGATAATACAGACAGGTTGGTTTGTTTCTTTTTCTCAG
ATAATACAGACAGGTTGGTTTGTTTCTTTAAGCCTGATAATACAGACAGGTTGGTTTGTTTCTTTTTCTC
AGATAATACAGACAGGTTGGTTTGTTTCTTTAAGCCTGATAATACAGACAGGTTGGTTTGTTTCTTTCTC
GACAAAGAAACAAACCAACCTGTCTGTATTATCAAGCCTGATAATACAGACAGGTTGGTTTGTTTCTTTT
TCTCAGATAATACAGACAGGTTGGTTTGTTTCTTTAAGCCTGATAATACAGACAGGTTGGTTTGTTTCTT
TTTCTCAGATAATACAGACAGGTTGGTTTGTTTCTTTAAGCCTGATAATACAGACAGTTGGTTTGTTTCT
TTTTCTCAGATAATACAGACAGGTTGGTTTGTTTCTTTAAGCCTGATAATACAGACAGGTTGGTTTGTTT
CTTTTTCTCAGATAATACAGACAGGTTGGTTTGTTTCTTTAAGCCTGATAATACAGACAGGTTGGTTTGT
TTCTTTTTCTCAGATAATACAGACAGGTTGGTTTGTTTCTTTAAGCCTGATAATACAGACAGGTTGGTTT
GTTTCTTTTTCTCAGATAATACAGACAGGTTGGTTTGTTTCTTTTAAGCCTGATAATACAGACAGGTTGG
TTTGTTTCTTTTTCTCAGATAATACAGACAGGTTGGTTTGTTTCTTTAAGCCTGATAATACAGACAGGTT
GGTTTGTTTCTTTTTCTCAGATAATACAGACAGGTTGGTTTGTTTCTTTAAGCCTGATAATACAGACAGG
TTGGTTTGTTTCTTTCTCGACAAAGAAACAAACCAACCTGTCTGTATTATCAAGCCTGATAATACAGACA
GGTTGGTTTGTTTCTTTTTCTCAGATAATACAGACAGGTTGGTTTGTTTCTTTAAGCCTGATAATACAGA
CAGGTTGGTTTGTTTCTTTTTCTCAGATAATACAGACAGGTTGGTTTGTTTCTTTAAGCCTGATAATACA
GACAGTTGGTTTGTTTCTTTTTCTCAGATAATACAGACAGGTTGGTTTGTTTCTTTAAGCCTGATAATAC
AGACAGGTTGGTTTGTTTCTTTTTCTCAGATAATACAGACAGGTTGGTTTGTTTCTTTAAGCCTGATAAT
ACAGACAGGTTGGTTTGTTTCTTTTTCTCAGATAATACAGACAGGTTGGTTTGTTTCTTTAAGCCTGATA
ATACAGACAGGTTGGTTTGTTTCTTTTTCTCAGATAATACAGACAGGTTGGTTTGTTTCTTTTAAGCCTG
ATAATACAGACAGGTTGGTTTGTTTCTTTTTCTCAGATAATACAGACAGGTTGGTTTGTTTCTTTAAGCC
TGATAATACAGACAGGTTGGTTTGTTTCTTTTTCTCAGATAATACAGACAGGTTGGTTTGTTTCTTTAAG
CCTGATAATACAGACAGGTTGGTTTGTTTCTTTCTCGACAAAGAAACAAACCAACCTGTCTGTATTATCA
AGCCTGATAATACAGACAGGTTGGTTTGTTTCTTTTTCTCAGATAATACAGACAGGTTGGTTTGTTTCTT
TAAGCCTGATAATACAGACAGGTTGGTTTGTTTCTTTTTCTCAGATAATACAGACAGGTTGGTTTGTTTC
TTTAAGCCTGATAATACAGACAGTTGGTTTGTTTCTTTTTCTCAGATAATACAGACAGGTTGGTTTGTTT
CTTTAAGCCTGATAATACAGACAGGTTGGTTTGTTTCTTTTTCTCAGATAATACAGACAGGTTGGTTTGT
TTCTTTAAGCCTGATAATACAGACAGGTTGGTTTGTTTCTTTTTCTCAGATAATACAGACAGGTTGGTTT
GTTTCTTTAAGCCTGATAATACAGACAGGTTGGTTTGTTTCTTTTTCTCAGATAATACAGACAGGTTGGT
TTGTTTCTTTTAAGCCTGATAATACAGACAGGTTGGTTTGTTTCTTTTTCTCAGATAATACAGACAGGTT
GGTTTGTTTCTTTAAGCCTGATAATACAGACAGGTTGGTTTGTTTCTTTTTCTCAGATAATACAGACAGG
TTGGTTTGTTTCTTTAAGCCTGATAATACAGACAGGTTGGTTTGTTTCTTTGTCGACCTAGTCTAGACCC
AGCTTTCTTGTACAAAGTGGTTGATGGGGATCCGAATTCGAGCTCGAGGTCGACGGTATCGATAAGCTTG
ATATCGAATTCCTGCAGCCCGGGCAGGGATCCACTAGTTCTAGTCGGCCGGCTTGTCGACGACGGCGGTC
TCCGTCGTCAGGATCATCCGGGCCTAGATAACTTCGTATAGCATACATTATACGAAGTTATGCGGCTTCG
AGACCGTGACCTACATCGTCGACGCGGCCAGATGGTAAGCCCTCCCGTATCGTAGTTATCTACACGACGG
GGAGTCAGGCAACTATGGATGAACGAAATAGACAGATCGCTGAGATAGGTGCCTCACTGATTAAGCATTG
GTAACTGTCAGACCAAGTTTACTCATATATACTTTAGATTGATTTAAAACTTCATTTTTAATTTAAAAGG
ATCTAGGTGAAGATCCTTTTTGATAATCTCATGACCAAAATCCCTTAACGTGAGTTTTCGTTCCACTGAG
CGTCAGACCCCGTAGAAAAGATCAAAGGATCTTCTTGAGATCCTTTTTTTCTGCGCGTAATCTGCTGCTT
GCAAACAAAAAAACCACCGCTACCAGCGGTGGTTTGTTTGCCGGATCAAGAGCTACCAACTCTTTTTCCG
AAGGTAACTGGCTTCAGCAGAGCGCAGATACCAAATACTGTTCTTCTAGTGTAGCCGTATTGGGCGCTCT
TCCGCTTCCTCGCTCACTGACTCGCTGCGCTCGGTCGTTCGGCTGCGGCGAGCGGTATCAGCTCACTCAA
AGGCGGTAATACGGTTATCCACAGAATCAGGGGATAACGCAGGAAAGAACATGTGAGCAAAAGGCCAGCA
AAAGGCCAGGAACCGTAAAAAGGCCGCGTTGCTGGCGTTTTTCCATAGGCTCCGCCCCCCTGACGAGCAT
CACAAAAATCGACGCTCAAGTCAGAGGTGGCGAAACCCGACAGGACTATAAAGATACCAGGCGTTTCCCC
CTGGAAGCTCCCTCGTGCGCTCTCCTGTTCCGACCCTGCCGCTTACCGGATACCTGTCCGCCTTTCTCCC
TTCGGGAAGCGTGGCGCTTTCTCATAGCTCACGCTGTAGGTATCTCAGTTCGGTGTAGGTCGTTCGCTCC
AAGCTGGGCTGTGTGCACGAACCCCCCGTTCAGCCCGACCGCTGCGCCTTATCCGGTAACTATCGTCTTG
AGTCCAACCCGGTAAGACACGACTTATCGCCACTGGCAGCAGCCACTGGTAACAGGATTAGCAGAGCGAG
GTATGTAGGCGGTGCTACAGAGTTCTTGAAGTGGTGGCCTAACTACGGCTACACTAGAAGGACAGTATTT
GGTATCTGCGCTCTGCTGAAGCCAGTTACCTTCGGAAAAAGAGTTGGTAGCTCTTGATCCGGCAAACAAA
CCACCGCTGGTAGCGGTGGTTTTTTTGTTTGCAAGCAGCAGATTACGCGCAGAAAAAAAGGATCTCAAGA
AGATCCTTTGATCTTTTCTACGGGGTCTGACGCTCAGTGGAACGAAAACTCACGTTAAGGGATTTTGGTC
ATGAGATTATCAAAAAGGATCTTCACCTAGATCCTTTTAAATTAAAAATGAAGTTTTAAATCAATCTAAA
GTATATATGAGTAAACTTGGTCTGACAGTTACCAATGCTTAATCAGTGAGGCACCTATCTCAGCGATCTG
TCTATTTCGTTCATCCATAGTTGCCTGACTCCCCGTCGTGTAGATAACTACGATACGGGAGGGCTTACCA
TCTGGCCCCAGTGCTGCAATGATACCGCGAGACCCACGCTCACCGGCTCCAGATTTATCAGCAATAAACC
AGCCAGCCGGAAGGGCCGAGCGCAGAAGTGGTCCTGCAACTTTATCCGCCTCCATCCAGTCTATTAATTG
TTGCCGGGAAGCTAGAGTAAGTAGTTCGCCAGTTAATAGTTTGCGCAACGTTGTTGCCATTGCTACAGGC
ATCGTGGTGTCACGCTCGTCGTTTGGTATGGCTTCATTCAGCTCCGGTTCCCAACGATCAAGGCGAGTTA
CATGATCCCCCATGTTGTGCAAAAAAGCGGTTAGCTCCTTCGGTCCTCCGATCGTTGTCAGAAGTAAGTT
GGCCGCAGTGTTATCACTCATGGTTATGGCAGCACTGCATAATTCTCTTACTGTCATGCCATCCGTAAGA
TGCTTTTCTGTGACTGGTGAGTACTCAACCAAGTCATTCTGAGAATAGTGTATGCGGCGACCGAGTTGCT
CTTGCCCGGCGTCAATACGGGATAATACCGCGCCACATAGCAGAACTTTAAAAGTGCTCATCATTGGAAA
ACGTTCTTCGGGGCGAAAACTCTCAAGGATCTTACCGCTGTTGAGATCCAGTTCGATGTAACCCACTCGT
GCACCCAACTGATCTTCAGCATCTTTTACTTTCACCAGCGTTTCTGGGTGAGCAAAAACAGGAAGGCAAA
ATGCCGCAAAAAAGGGAATAAGGGCGACACGGAAATGTTGAATACTCATACTCTTCCTTTTTCAATATTA
TTGAAGCATTTATCAGGGTTATTGTCTCATGAGCGGATACATATTTGAATGTATTTAGAAAAATAAACAA
ATAGGGGTTCCGCGCACATTTCCCCGAAAAGTGCCACCTG
[124 nt withheld, positions 7951-8074]
C
[91 nt withheld, positions 8076-8166]
A
[49 nt withheld, positions 8168-8216]
CCTTTGACGTTGGAGTCCACGTTCTTT
[37 nt withheld, positions 8244-8280]
ACCCTATCTCGGTCTATTCTTTTGATTTATAAGGGATTTTGCCGATTTCGGCCTATTGGTTAAAAAATGA
GCTGATTTAACAAAAATTTAACGCGAATTTTAACAAAATATTAACGTTTACAATTTCCCATTCGCCATTC
AGGCTGCGCAACTGTTGGGAAGGGCGATCGGTGCGGGCCTCTTCGCTATTACGCCAGCTGGCGAAAGGGG
GATGTGCTGCAAGGCGATTAAGTTGGGTAACGCCAGGGTTGTAAAACGACGGCCAGTGAATTCGAGCTCG
GTACGAGTTTACGTCCAGCCAAGCTAGCTTGGCTGCAGGTCGTCGAAATTCTACCGGGTAGGGGAGGCGC
TTTTCCCAAGGCAGTCTGGAGCATGCGCTTTAGCAGCCCCGCTGGGCACTTGGCGCTACACAAGTGGCCT
CTGGCCTCGCACACATTCCACATCCACCGGTAGGCGCCAACCGGCTCCGTTCTTTGGTGGCCCCTTCGCG
CCACCTTCTACTCCTCCCCTAGTCAGGAAGTTCCCCCCCGCCCCGCAGCTCGCGTCGTGCAGGACGTGAC
AAATGGAAGTAGCACGTCTCACTAGTCTCGTGCAGATGGACAGCACCGCTGAGCAATGGAAGCGGGTAGG
CCTTTGGGGCAGCGGCCAATAGCAGCTTTGCTCCTTCGCTTTCTGGGCTCAGAGGCTGGGAAGGGGTGGG
TCCGGGGGCGGGCTCAGGGGCGGGCTCAGGGGCGGGGCGGGCGCCCGAAGGTCCTCCGGAGGCCCGGCAT
TCTGCACGCTTCAAAAGCGCACGTCTGCCGCGCTGTTCTCCTCTTCCTCATCTCCGGGCCTTTCGACCTG
CAGCCTGTTGACAATTAATCATCGGCATAGTATATCGGCATAGTATAATACGACAAGGTGAGGAACTAAA
CCATGACCGAGTACAAGCCCACGGTGCGCCTCGCCACCCGCGACGACGTCCCCAGGGCCGTACGCACCCT
CGCCGCCGCGTTCGCCGACTACCCCGCCACGCGCCACACCGTCGATCCGGACCGCCACATCGAGCGGGTC
ACCGAGCTGCAAGAACTCTTCCTCACGCGCGTCGGGCTCGACATCGGCAAGGTGTGGGTCGCGGACGACG
GCGCCGCGGTGGCGGTCTGGACCACGCCGGAGAGCGTCGAAGCGGGGGCGGTGTTCGCCGAGATCGGCCC
GCGCATGGCCGAGTTGAGCGGTTCCCGGCTGGCCGCGCAGCAACAGATGGAAGGCCTCCTGGCGCCGCAC
CGGCCCAAGGAGCCCGCGTGGTTCCTGGCCACCGTCGGCGTCTCGCCCGACCACCAGGGCAAGGGTCTGG
GCAGCGCCGTCGTGCTCCCCGGAGTGGAGGCGGCCGAGCGCGCCGGGGTGCCCGCCTTCCTGGAGACCTC
CGCGCCCCGCAACCTCCCCTTCTACGAGCGGCTCGGCTTCACCGTCACCGCCGACGTCGAGGTGCCCGAA
GGACCGCGCACCTGGTGCATGACCCGCAAGCCCGGTGCCTGAGGGGATCAATTCTCTAGAGCTCGCTGAT
CAGCCTCGACTGTGCCTTCTAGTTGCCAGCCATCTGTTGTTTGCCCCTCCCCCGTGCCTTCCTTGACCCT
GGAAGGTGCCACTCCCACTGTCCTTTCCTAATAAAATGAGGAAATTGCATCGCATTGTCTGAGTAGGTGT
CATTCTATTCTGGGGGGTGGGGTGGGGCAGGACAGCAAGGGGGAGGATTGGGAAGACAATAGCAGGCATG
CTGGGGATGCGGTGGGCTCTATGGCTTCTGAGGCGGAAAGAACCATAACTTCGTATAGCATACATTATAC
GAAGTTATGTACCGGGCCCCATCAA
Features (pLannotate 1.2.2; 164 found; start..end, strand, type, name):
      5..29      +  protein_bind   attB1: mutant version of attB; recombination site for the Gateway® BP reaction BP Clonase™
     60..80      -  misc_feature   MCS (fragment): pBluescript multiple cloning site
     83..108     +  protein_bind   CuO: CymR-binding P1 operator sequence from the p-cym operon of Pseudomonas putida (Mullick et al., 2006) CymR
    119..144     -  protein_bind   CuO: CymR-binding P1 operator sequence from the p-cym operon of Pseudomonas putida (Mullick et al., 2006) CymR
    155..180     -  protein_bind   CuO: CymR-binding P1 operator sequence from the p-cym operon of Pseudomonas putida (Mullick et al., 2006) CymR
    191..216     -  protein_bind   CuO: CymR-binding P1 operator sequence from the p-cym operon of Pseudomonas putida (Mullick et al., 2006) CymR
    227..252     -  protein_bind   CuO: CymR-binding P1 operator sequence from the p-cym operon of Pseudomonas putida (Mullick et al., 2006) CymR
    263..287     -  protein_bind   CuO: CymR-binding P1 operator sequence from the p-cym operon of Pseudomonas putida (Mullick et al., 2006) CymR
    298..323     -  protein_bind   CuO: CymR-binding P1 operator sequence from the p-cym operon of Pseudomonas putida (Mullick et al., 2006) CymR
    334..359     -  protein_bind   CuO: CymR-binding P1 operator sequence from the p-cym operon of Pseudomonas putida (Mullick et al., 2006) CymR
    370..395     -  protein_bind   CuO: CymR-binding P1 operator sequence from the p-cym operon of Pseudomonas putida (Mullick et al., 2006) CymR
    406..431     -  protein_bind   CuO: CymR-binding P1 operator sequence from the p-cym operon of Pseudomonas putida (Mullick et al., 2006) CymR
    442..467     -  protein_bind   CuO: CymR-binding P1 operator sequence from the p-cym operon of Pseudomonas putida (Mullick et al., 2006) CymR
    478..503     -  protein_bind   CuO: CymR-binding P1 operator sequence from the p-cym operon of Pseudomonas putida (Mullick et al., 2006) CymR
    514..539     -  protein_bind   CuO: CymR-binding P1 operator sequence from the p-cym operon of Pseudomonas putida (Mullick et al., 2006) CymR
    551..576     -  protein_bind   CuO: CymR-binding P1 operator sequence from the p-cym operon of Pseudomonas putida (Mullick et al., 2006) CymR
    587..612     -  protein_bind   CuO: CymR-binding P1 operator sequence from the p-cym operon of Pseudomonas putida (Mullick et al., 2006) CymR
    623..648     -  protein_bind   CuO: CymR-binding P1 operator sequence from the p-cym operon of Pseudomonas putida (Mullick et al., 2006) CymR
    659..684     -  protein_bind   CuO: CymR-binding P1 operator sequence from the p-cym operon of Pseudomonas putida (Mullick et al., 2006) CymR
    695..720     -  protein_bind   CuO: CymR-binding P1 operator sequence from the p-cym operon of Pseudomonas putida (Mullick et al., 2006) CymR
    731..756     +  protein_bind   CuO: CymR-binding P1 operator sequence from the p-cym operon of Pseudomonas putida (Mullick et al., 2006) CymR
    767..792     -  protein_bind   CuO: CymR-binding P1 operator sequence from the p-cym operon of Pseudomonas putida (Mullick et al., 2006) CymR
    803..828     -  protein_bind   CuO: CymR-binding P1 operator sequence from the p-cym operon of Pseudomonas putida (Mullick et al., 2006) CymR
    839..864     -  protein_bind   CuO: CymR-binding P1 operator sequence from the p-cym operon of Pseudomonas putida (Mullick et al., 2006) CymR
    875..900     -  protein_bind   CuO: CymR-binding P1 operator sequence from the p-cym operon of Pseudomonas putida (Mullick et al., 2006) CymR
    911..935     -  protein_bind   CuO: CymR-binding P1 operator sequence from the p-cym operon of Pseudomonas putida (Mullick et al., 2006) CymR
    946..971     -  protein_bind   CuO: CymR-binding P1 operator sequence from the p-cym operon of Pseudomonas putida (Mullick et al., 2006) CymR
    982..1007    -  protein_bind   CuO: CymR-binding P1 operator sequence from the p-cym operon of Pseudomonas putida (Mullick et al., 2006) CymR
   1018..1043    -  protein_bind   CuO: CymR-binding P1 operator sequence from the p-cym operon of Pseudomonas putida (Mullick et al., 2006) CymR
   1054..1079    -  protein_bind   CuO: CymR-binding P1 operator sequence from the p-cym operon of Pseudomonas putida (Mullick et al., 2006) CymR
   1090..1115    -  protein_bind   CuO: CymR-binding P1 operator sequence from the p-cym operon of Pseudomonas putida (Mullick et al., 2006) CymR
   1126..1151    -  protein_bind   CuO: CymR-binding P1 operator sequence from the p-cym operon of Pseudomonas putida (Mullick et al., 2006) CymR
   1162..1187    -  protein_bind   CuO: CymR-binding P1 operator sequence from the p-cym operon of Pseudomonas putida (Mullick et al., 2006) CymR
   1199..1224    -  protein_bind   CuO: CymR-binding P1 operator sequence from the p-cym operon of Pseudomonas putida (Mullick et al., 2006) CymR
   1235..1260    -  protein_bind   CuO: CymR-binding P1 operator sequence from the p-cym operon of Pseudomonas putida (Mullick et al., 2006) CymR
   1271..1296    -  protein_bind   CuO: CymR-binding P1 operator sequence from the p-cym operon of Pseudomonas putida (Mullick et al., 2006) CymR
   1307..1332    -  protein_bind   CuO: CymR-binding P1 operator sequence from the p-cym operon of Pseudomonas putida (Mullick et al., 2006) CymR
   1343..1368    -  protein_bind   CuO: CymR-binding P1 operator sequence from the p-cym operon of Pseudomonas putida (Mullick et al., 2006) CymR
   1379..1404    +  protein_bind   CuO: CymR-binding P1 operator sequence from the p-cym operon of Pseudomonas putida (Mullick et al., 2006) CymR
   1415..1440    -  protein_bind   CuO: CymR-binding P1 operator sequence from the p-cym operon of Pseudomonas putida (Mullick et al., 2006) CymR
   1451..1476    -  protein_bind   CuO: CymR-binding P1 operator sequence from the p-cym operon of Pseudomonas putida (Mullick et al., 2006) CymR
   1487..1512    -  protein_bind   CuO: CymR-binding P1 operator sequence from the p-cym operon of Pseudomonas putida (Mullick et al., 2006) CymR
   1523..1548    -  protein_bind   CuO: CymR-binding P1 operator sequence from the p-cym operon of Pseudomonas putida (Mullick et al., 2006) CymR
   1559..1583    -  protein_bind   CuO: CymR-binding P1 operator sequence from the p-cym operon of Pseudomonas putida (Mullick et al., 2006) CymR
   1594..1619    -  protein_bind   CuO: CymR-binding P1 operator sequence from the p-cym operon of Pseudomonas putida (Mullick et al., 2006) CymR
   1630..1655    -  protein_bind   CuO: CymR-binding P1 operator sequence from the p-cym operon of Pseudomonas putida (Mullick et al., 2006) CymR
   1666..1691    -  protein_bind   CuO: CymR-binding P1 operator sequence from the p-cym operon of Pseudomonas putida (Mullick et al., 2006) CymR
   1702..1727    -  protein_bind   CuO: CymR-binding P1 operator sequence from the p-cym operon of Pseudomonas putida (Mullick et al., 2006) CymR
   1738..1763    -  protein_bind   CuO: CymR-binding P1 operator sequence from the p-cym operon of Pseudomonas putida (Mullick et al., 2006) CymR
   1774..1799    -  protein_bind   CuO: CymR-binding P1 operator sequence from the p-cym operon of Pseudomonas putida (Mullick et al., 2006) CymR
   1810..1835    -  protein_bind   CuO: CymR-binding P1 operator sequence from the p-cym operon of Pseudomonas putida (Mullick et al., 2006) CymR
   1847..1872    -  protein_bind   CuO: CymR-binding P1 operator sequence from the p-cym operon of Pseudomonas putida (Mullick et al., 2006) CymR
   1883..1908    -  protein_bind   CuO: CymR-binding P1 operator sequence from the p-cym operon of Pseudomonas putida (Mullick et al., 2006) CymR
   1919..1944    -  protein_bind   CuO: CymR-binding P1 operator sequence from the p-cym operon of Pseudomonas putida (Mullick et al., 2006) CymR
   1955..1980    -  protein_bind   CuO: CymR-binding P1 operator sequence from the p-cym operon of Pseudomonas putida (Mullick et al., 2006) CymR
   1991..2016    -  protein_bind   CuO: CymR-binding P1 operator sequence from the p-cym operon of Pseudomonas putida (Mullick et al., 2006) CymR
   2027..2052    +  protein_bind   CuO: CymR-binding P1 operator sequence from the p-cym operon of Pseudomonas putida (Mullick et al., 2006) CymR
   2063..2088    -  protein_bind   CuO: CymR-binding P1 operator sequence from the p-cym operon of Pseudomonas putida (Mullick et al., 2006) CymR
   2099..2124    -  protein_bind   CuO: CymR-binding P1 operator sequence from the p-cym operon of Pseudomonas putida (Mullick et al., 2006) CymR
   2135..2160    -  protein_bind   CuO: CymR-binding P1 operator sequence from the p-cym operon of Pseudomonas putida (Mullick et al., 2006) CymR
   2171..2196    -  protein_bind   CuO: CymR-binding P1 operator sequence from the p-cym operon of Pseudomonas putida (Mullick et al., 2006) CymR
   2207..2231    -  protein_bind   CuO: CymR-binding P1 operator sequence from the p-cym operon of Pseudomonas putida (Mullick et al., 2006) CymR
   2242..2267    -  protein_bind   CuO: CymR-binding P1 operator sequence from the p-cym operon of Pseudomonas putida (Mullick et al., 2006) CymR
   2278..2303    -  protein_bind   CuO: CymR-binding P1 operator sequence from the p-cym operon of Pseudomonas putida (Mullick et al., 2006) CymR
   2314..2339    -  protein_bind   CuO: CymR-binding P1 operator sequence from the p-cym operon of Pseudomonas putida (Mullick et al., 2006) CymR
   2350..2375    -  protein_bind   CuO: CymR-binding P1 operator sequence from the p-cym operon of Pseudomonas putida (Mullick et al., 2006) CymR
   2386..2411    -  protein_bind   CuO: CymR-binding P1 operator sequence from the p-cym operon of Pseudomonas putida (Mullick et al., 2006) CymR
   2422..2447    -  protein_bind   CuO: CymR-binding P1 operator sequence from the p-cym operon of Pseudomonas putida (Mullick et al., 2006) CymR
   2458..2483    -  protein_bind   CuO: CymR-binding P1 operator sequence from the p-cym operon of Pseudomonas putida (Mullick et al., 2006) CymR
   2495..2520    -  protein_bind   CuO: CymR-binding P1 operator sequence from the p-cym operon of Pseudomonas putida (Mullick et al., 2006) CymR
   2531..2556    -  protein_bind   CuO: CymR-binding P1 operator sequence from the p-cym operon of Pseudomonas putida (Mullick et al., 2006) CymR
   2567..2592    -  protein_bind   CuO: CymR-binding P1 operator sequence from the p-cym operon of Pseudomonas putida (Mullick et al., 2006) CymR
   2603..2628    -  protein_bind   CuO: CymR-binding P1 operator sequence from the p-cym operon of Pseudomonas putida (Mullick et al., 2006) CymR
   2639..2664    -  protein_bind   CuO: CymR-binding P1 operator sequence from the p-cym operon of Pseudomonas putida (Mullick et al., 2006) CymR
   2696..2715    -  misc_feature   MCS (fragment): pBluescript multiple cloning site
   2718..2743    +  protein_bind   CuO: CymR-binding P1 operator sequence from the p-cym operon of Pseudomonas putida (Mullick et al., 2006) CymR
   2754..2779    -  protein_bind   CuO: CymR-binding P1 operator sequence from the p-cym operon of Pseudomonas putida (Mullick et al., 2006) CymR
   2790..2815    -  protein_bind   CuO: CymR-binding P1 operator sequence from the p-cym operon of Pseudomonas putida (Mullick et al., 2006) CymR
   2826..2851    -  protein_bind   CuO: CymR-binding P1 operator sequence from the p-cym operon of Pseudomonas putida (Mullick et al., 2006) CymR
   2862..2887    -  protein_bind   CuO: CymR-binding P1 operator sequence from the p-cym operon of Pseudomonas putida (Mullick et al., 2006) CymR
   2898..2922    -  protein_bind   CuO: CymR-binding P1 operator sequence from the p-cym operon of Pseudomonas putida (Mullick et al., 2006) CymR
   2933..2958    -  protein_bind   CuO: CymR-binding P1 operator sequence from the p-cym operon of Pseudomonas putida (Mullick et al., 2006) CymR
   2969..2994    -  protein_bind   CuO: CymR-binding P1 operator sequence from the p-cym operon of Pseudomonas putida (Mullick et al., 2006) CymR
   3005..3030    -  protein_bind   CuO: CymR-binding P1 operator sequence from the p-cym operon of Pseudomonas putida (Mullick et al., 2006) CymR
   3041..3066    -  protein_bind   CuO: CymR-binding P1 operator sequence from the p-cym operon of Pseudomonas putida (Mullick et al., 2006) CymR
   3077..3102    -  protein_bind   CuO: CymR-binding P1 operator sequence from the p-cym operon of Pseudomonas putida (Mullick et al., 2006) CymR
   3113..3138    -  protein_bind   CuO: CymR-binding P1 operator sequence from the p-cym operon of Pseudomonas putida (Mullick et al., 2006) CymR
   3149..3174    -  protein_bind   CuO: CymR-binding P1 operator sequence from the p-cym operon of Pseudomonas putida (Mullick et al., 2006) CymR
   3186..3211    -  protein_bind   CuO: CymR-binding P1 operator sequence from the p-cym operon of Pseudomonas putida (Mullick et al., 2006) CymR
   3222..3247    -  protein_bind   CuO: CymR-binding P1 operator sequence from the p-cym operon of Pseudomonas putida (Mullick et al., 2006) CymR
   3258..3283    -  protein_bind   CuO: CymR-binding P1 operator sequence from the p-cym operon of Pseudomonas putida (Mullick et al., 2006) CymR
   3294..3319    -  protein_bind   CuO: CymR-binding P1 operator sequence from the p-cym operon of Pseudomonas putida (Mullick et al., 2006) CymR
   3330..3355    -  protein_bind   CuO: CymR-binding P1 operator sequence from the p-cym operon of Pseudomonas putida (Mullick et al., 2006) CymR
   3366..3391    +  protein_bind   CuO: CymR-binding P1 operator sequence from the p-cym operon of Pseudomonas putida (Mullick et al., 2006) CymR
   3402..3427    -  protein_bind   CuO: CymR-binding P1 operator sequence from the p-cym operon of Pseudomonas putida (Mullick et al., 2006) CymR
   3438..3463    -  protein_bind   CuO: CymR-binding P1 operator sequence from the p-cym operon of Pseudomonas putida (Mullick et al., 2006) CymR
   3474..3499    -  protein_bind   CuO: CymR-binding P1 operator sequence from the p-cym operon of Pseudomonas putida (Mullick et al., 2006) CymR
   3510..3535    -  protein_bind   CuO: CymR-binding P1 operator sequence from the p-cym operon of Pseudomonas putida (Mullick et al., 2006) CymR
   3546..3570    -  protein_bind   CuO: CymR-binding P1 operator sequence from the p-cym operon of Pseudomonas putida (Mullick et al., 2006) CymR
   3581..3606    -  protein_bind   CuO: CymR-binding P1 operator sequence from the p-cym operon of Pseudomonas putida (Mullick et al., 2006) CymR
   3617..3642    -  protein_bind   CuO: CymR-binding P1 operator sequence from the p-cym operon of Pseudomonas putida (Mullick et al., 2006) CymR
   3653..3678    -  protein_bind   CuO: CymR-binding P1 operator sequence from the p-cym operon of Pseudomonas putida (Mullick et al., 2006) CymR
   3689..3714    -  protein_bind   CuO: CymR-binding P1 operator sequence from the p-cym operon of Pseudomonas putida (Mullick et al., 2006) CymR
   3725..3750    -  protein_bind   CuO: CymR-binding P1 operator sequence from the p-cym operon of Pseudomonas putida (Mullick et al., 2006) CymR
   3761..3786    -  protein_bind   CuO: CymR-binding P1 operator sequence from the p-cym operon of Pseudomonas putida (Mullick et al., 2006) CymR
   3797..3822    -  protein_bind   CuO: CymR-binding P1 operator sequence from the p-cym operon of Pseudomonas putida (Mullick et al., 2006) CymR
   3834..3859    -  protein_bind   CuO: CymR-binding P1 operator sequence from the p-cym operon of Pseudomonas putida (Mullick et al., 2006) CymR
   3870..3895    -  protein_bind   CuO: CymR-binding P1 operator sequence from the p-cym operon of Pseudomonas putida (Mullick et al., 2006) CymR
   3906..3931    -  protein_bind   CuO: CymR-binding P1 operator sequence from the p-cym operon of Pseudomonas putida (Mullick et al., 2006) CymR
   3942..3967    -  protein_bind   CuO: CymR-binding P1 operator sequence from the p-cym operon of Pseudomonas putida (Mullick et al., 2006) CymR
   3978..4003    -  protein_bind   CuO: CymR-binding P1 operator sequence from the p-cym operon of Pseudomonas putida (Mullick et al., 2006) CymR
   4014..4039    +  protein_bind   CuO: CymR-binding P1 operator sequence from the p-cym operon of Pseudomonas putida (Mullick et al., 2006) CymR
   4050..4075    -  protein_bind   CuO: CymR-binding P1 operator sequence from the p-cym operon of Pseudomonas putida (Mullick et al., 2006) CymR
   4086..4111    -  protein_bind   CuO: CymR-binding P1 operator sequence from the p-cym operon of Pseudomonas putida (Mullick et al., 2006) CymR
   4122..4147    -  protein_bind   CuO: CymR-binding P1 operator sequence from the p-cym operon of Pseudomonas putida (Mullick et al., 2006) CymR
   4158..4183    -  protein_bind   CuO: CymR-binding P1 operator sequence from the p-cym operon of Pseudomonas putida (Mullick et al., 2006) CymR
   4194..4218    -  protein_bind   CuO: CymR-binding P1 operator sequence from the p-cym operon of Pseudomonas putida (Mullick et al., 2006) CymR
   4229..4254    -  protein_bind   CuO: CymR-binding P1 operator sequence from the p-cym operon of Pseudomonas putida (Mullick et al., 2006) CymR
   4265..4290    -  protein_bind   CuO: CymR-binding P1 operator sequence from the p-cym operon of Pseudomonas putida (Mullick et al., 2006) CymR
   4301..4326    -  protein_bind   CuO: CymR-binding P1 operator sequence from the p-cym operon of Pseudomonas putida (Mullick et al., 2006) CymR
   4337..4362    -  protein_bind   CuO: CymR-binding P1 operator sequence from the p-cym operon of Pseudomonas putida (Mullick et al., 2006) CymR
   4373..4398    -  protein_bind   CuO: CymR-binding P1 operator sequence from the p-cym operon of Pseudomonas putida (Mullick et al., 2006) CymR
   4409..4434    -  protein_bind   CuO: CymR-binding P1 operator sequence from the p-cym operon of Pseudomonas putida (Mullick et al., 2006) CymR
   4445..4470    -  protein_bind   CuO: CymR-binding P1 operator sequence from the p-cym operon of Pseudomonas putida (Mullick et al., 2006) CymR
   4482..4507    -  protein_bind   CuO: CymR-binding P1 operator sequence from the p-cym operon of Pseudomonas putida (Mullick et al., 2006) CymR
   4518..4543    -  protein_bind   CuO: CymR-binding P1 operator sequence from the p-cym operon of Pseudomonas putida (Mullick et al., 2006) CymR
   4554..4579    -  protein_bind   CuO: CymR-binding P1 operator sequence from the p-cym operon of Pseudomonas putida (Mullick et al., 2006) CymR
   4590..4615    -  protein_bind   CuO: CymR-binding P1 operator sequence from the p-cym operon of Pseudomonas putida (Mullick et al., 2006) CymR
   4626..4651    -  protein_bind   CuO: CymR-binding P1 operator sequence from the p-cym operon of Pseudomonas putida (Mullick et al., 2006) CymR
   4662..4687    +  protein_bind   CuO: CymR-binding P1 operator sequence from the p-cym operon of Pseudomonas putida (Mullick et al., 2006) CymR
   4698..4723    -  protein_bind   CuO: CymR-binding P1 operator sequence from the p-cym operon of Pseudomonas putida (Mullick et al., 2006) CymR
   4734..4759    -  protein_bind   CuO: CymR-binding P1 operator sequence from the p-cym operon of Pseudomonas putida (Mullick et al., 2006) CymR
   4770..4795    -  protein_bind   CuO: CymR-binding P1 operator sequence from the p-cym operon of Pseudomonas putida (Mullick et al., 2006) CymR
   4806..4831    -  protein_bind   CuO: CymR-binding P1 operator sequence from the p-cym operon of Pseudomonas putida (Mullick et al., 2006) CymR
   4842..4866    -  protein_bind   CuO: CymR-binding P1 operator sequence from the p-cym operon of Pseudomonas putida (Mullick et al., 2006) CymR
   4877..4902    -  protein_bind   CuO: CymR-binding P1 operator sequence from the p-cym operon of Pseudomonas putida (Mullick et al., 2006) CymR
   4913..4938    -  protein_bind   CuO: CymR-binding P1 operator sequence from the p-cym operon of Pseudomonas putida (Mullick et al., 2006) CymR
   4949..4974    -  protein_bind   CuO: CymR-binding P1 operator sequence from the p-cym operon of Pseudomonas putida (Mullick et al., 2006) CymR
   4985..5010    -  protein_bind   CuO: CymR-binding P1 operator sequence from the p-cym operon of Pseudomonas putida (Mullick et al., 2006) CymR
   5021..5046    -  protein_bind   CuO: CymR-binding P1 operator sequence from the p-cym operon of Pseudomonas putida (Mullick et al., 2006) CymR
   5057..5082    -  protein_bind   CuO: CymR-binding P1 operator sequence from the p-cym operon of Pseudomonas putida (Mullick et al., 2006) CymR
   5093..5118    -  protein_bind   CuO: CymR-binding P1 operator sequence from the p-cym operon of Pseudomonas putida (Mullick et al., 2006) CymR
   5130..5155    -  protein_bind   CuO: CymR-binding P1 operator sequence from the p-cym operon of Pseudomonas putida (Mullick et al., 2006) CymR
   5166..5191    -  protein_bind   CuO: CymR-binding P1 operator sequence from the p-cym operon of Pseudomonas putida (Mullick et al., 2006) CymR
   5202..5227    -  protein_bind   CuO: CymR-binding P1 operator sequence from the p-cym operon of Pseudomonas putida (Mullick et al., 2006) CymR
   5238..5263    -  protein_bind   CuO: CymR-binding P1 operator sequence from the p-cym operon of Pseudomonas putida (Mullick et al., 2006) CymR
   5274..5299    -  protein_bind   CuO: CymR-binding P1 operator sequence from the p-cym operon of Pseudomonas putida (Mullick et al., 2006) CymR
   5317..5341    -  protein_bind   attB2: mutant version of attB; recombination site for the Gateway® BP reaction BP Clonase™
   5363..5433    -  misc_feature   MCS (fragment): pBluescript multiple cloning site
   5488..5521    +  protein_bind   loxP: Cre-mediated recombination occurs in the 8-bp core sequence (GCATACAT). Cre recombinase
   5556..5673    +  CDS            bla(M) (fragment): β-lactamase lacking the signal sequence; bla(M); allows cytosolic expression of β-lactamase
   5845..6009    +  rep_origin     ori (fragment): high-copy-number ColE1/pMB1/pBR322/pUC origin of replication
   6200..6788    -  rep_origin     ori: high-copy-number ColE1/pMB1/pBR322/pUC origin of replication
   6959..7819    -  CDS            AmpR: β-lactamase; bla; confers resistance to ampicillin, carbenicillin, and related antibiotics
   7820..7924    -  promoter       AmpR promoter: bla
   7951..8406    +  rep_origin     f1 ori (sequence partly withheld): f1 bacteriophage origin of replication; arrow indicates direction of (+) strand synthesis
   8411..8530    -  CDS            lacZα (fragment): LacZα fragment of β-galactosidase; lacZ fragment
   8548..8564    +  misc_feature   MCS (fragment): pUC18/19 multiple cloning site
   8616..9115    +  promoter       PGK promoter: mouse phosphoglycerate kinase 1 promoter
   9127..9174    +  promoter       EM7 promoter: synthetic bacterial promoter&nbsp
   9193..9792    +  CDS            PuroR: puromycin N-acetyltransferase; pac from Streptomyces alboniger; confers resistance to puromycin
   9830..10054   +  polyA_signal   bGH poly(A) signal: bovine growth hormone polyadenylation signal
  10058..10075   +  promoter       SV40 promoter (fragment): SV40 enhancer and early promoter
  10075..10108   +  protein_bind   loxP: Cre-mediated recombination occurs in the 8-bp core sequence (GCATACAT). Cre recombinase
