>Addgene plasmid #119903 | pDEST-cuOx144_Bxb1attB_loxP-PGKpuro-loxP | addgene full sequence | sequence record 232054 | Addgene NGS Result
CAAGTTTGTACAAAAAAGCAGGCTTTAAAGGAACCAATTCAGTCGACTGGATCCGGTACCGGGCCCCCCC
TCGAGAAAGAAACAAACCAACCTGTCTGTATTATCAAGCCTGATAATACAGACAGGTTGGTTTGTTTCTT
TTTCTCAGATAATACAGACAGGTTGGTTTGTTTCTTTAAGCCTGATAATACAGACAGGTTGGTTTGTTTC
TTTKTCKCAGATAATWCAGACAGGTTGGTTTGTTTCTTTAAGCCTGATAATACAGACAGTTGGTTTGTTT
CTTTTTCTCAGATAATACAGACAGGTTGGTTTGTTTCTTTAAGCCTGATAATACAGACAGGTTGGTTTGT
TTCTTTTTCTCAGATAATACAGACAGGTTGGTTTGTTTCTTTAAGCCTGATAATACAGACAGGTTGGTTT
GTTTCTTTTTCTCAGATAATACAGACAGGTTGGTTTGTTTCTTTAAGCCTGATAATACAGACAGGTTGGT
TTGTTTCTTTTTCTCAGATAATACAGACAGGTTGGTTTGTTTCTTTTAAGCCTGATAATACAGACAGGTT
GGTTTGTTTCTTTTTCTCAGATAATACAGACAGGTTGGTTTGTTTCTTTAAGCCTGATAATACAGACAGG
TTGGTTTGTTTCTTTTTCTCAGATAATACAGACAGGTTGGTTTGTTTCTTTAAGCCTGATAATACAGACA
GGTTGGTTTGTTTCTTTGTCGAGAAAGAAACAAACCAACCTGTCTGTATTATCAAGCCTGATAATACAGA
CAGGTTGGTTTGTTTCTTTTTCTCAGATAATACAGACAGGTTGGTTTGTTTCTTTAAGCCTGATAATACA
GACAGGTTGGTTTGTTTCTTTTTCTCAGATAATACAGACAGGTTGGTTTGTTTCTTTAAGCCTGATAATA
CAGACAGTTGGTTTGTTTCTTTTTCTCAGATAATACAGACAGGTTGGTTTGTTTCTTTAAGCCTGATAAT
ACAGACAGGTTGGTTTGTTTCTTTTTCTCAGATAATACAGACAGGTTGGTTTGTTTCTTTAAGCCTGATA
ATACAGACAGGTTGGTTTGTTTCTTTTTCTCAGATAATACAGACAGGTTGGTTTGTTTCTTTAAGCCTGA
TAATACAGACAGGTTGGTTTGTTTCTTTTTCTCAGATAATACAGACAGGTTGGTTTGTTTCTTTTAAGCC
TGATAATACAGACAGGTTGGTTTGTTTCTTTTTCTCAGATAATACAGACAGGTTGGTTTGTTTCTTTAAG
CCTGATAATACAGACAGGTTGGTTTGTTTCTTTTTCTCAGATAATACAGACAGGTTGGTTTGTTTCTTTA
AGCCTGATAATACAGACAGGTTGGTTTGTTTCTTTGTCGAGAAAGAAACAAACCAACCTGTCTGTATTAT
CAAGCCTGATAATACAGACAGGTTGGTTTGTTTCTTTTTCTCAGATAATACAGACAGGTTGGTTTGTTTC
TTTAAGCCTGATAATACAGACAGGTTGGTTTGTTTCTTTTTCTCAGATAATACAGACAGGTTGGTTTGTT
TCTTTAAGCCTGATAATACAGACAGTTGGTTTGTTTCTTTTTCTCAGATAATACAGACAGGTTGGTTTGT
TTCTTTAAGCCTGATAATACAGACAGGTTGGTTTGTTTCTTTTTCTCAGATAATACAGACAGGTTGGTTT
GTTTCTTTAAGCCTGATAATACAGACAGGTTGGTTTGTTTCTTTTTCTCAGATAATACAGACAGGTTGGT
TTGTTTCTTTAAGCCTGATAATACAGACAGGTTGGTTTGTTTCTTTTTCTCAGATAATACAGACAGGTTG
GTTTGTTTCTTTTAAGCCTGATAATACAGACAGGTTGGTTTGTTTCTTTTTCTCAGATAATACAGACAGG
TTGGTTTGTTTCTTTAAGCCTGATAATACAGACAGGTTGGTTTGTTTCTTTTTCTCAGATAATACAGACA
GGTTGGTTTGTTTCTTTAAGCCTGATAATACAGACAGGTTGGTTTGTTTCTTTGTCGAGAAAGAAACAAA
CCAACCTGTCTGTATTATCAAGCCTGATAATACAGACAGGTTGGTTTGTTTCTTTTTCTCAGATAATACA
GACAGGTTGGTTTGTTTCTTTAAGCCTGATAATACAGACAGGTTGGTTTGTTTCTTTTTCTCAGATAATA
CAGACAGGTTGGTTTGTTTCTTTAAGCCTGATAATACAGACAGTTGGTTTGTTTCTTTTTCTCAGATAAT
ACAGACAGGTTGGTTTGTTTCTTTAAGCCTGATAATACAGACAGGTTGGTTTGTTTCTTTTTCTCAGATA
ATACAGACAGGTTGGTTTGTTTCTTTAAGCCTGATAATACAGACAGGTTGGTTTGTTTCTTTTTCTCAGA
TAATACAGACAGGTTGGTTTGTTTCTTTAAGCCTGATAATACAGACAGGTTGGTTTGTTTCTTTTTCTCA
GATAATACAGACAGGTTGGTTTGTTTCTTTTAAGCCTGATAATACAGACAGGTTGGTTTGTTTCTTTTTC
TCAGATAATACAGACAGGTTGGTTTGTTTCTTTAAGCCTGATAATACAGACAGGTTGGTTTGTTTCTTTT
TCTCAGATAATACAGACAGGTTGGTTTGTTTCTTTAAGCCTGATAATACAGACAGGTTGGTTTGTTTCTT
TGTCGACCTAGTCTAGAGCGGCCGCCTAGCGTACCGGGCCCCCCCTCGAGAAAGAAACAAACCAACCTGT
CTGTATTATCAAGCCTGATAATACAGACAGGTTGGTTTGTTTCTTTTTCTCAGATAATACAGACAGGTTG
GTTTGTTTCTTTAAGCCTGATAATACAGACAGGTTGGTTTGTTTCTTTTTCTCAGATAATACAGACAGGT
TGGTTTGTTTCTTTAAGCCTGATAATACAGACAGTTGGTTTGTTTCTTTTTCTCAGATAATACAGACAGG
TTGGTTTGTTTCTTTAAGCCTGATAATACAGACAGGTTGGTTTGTTTCTTTTTCTCAGATAATACAGACA
GGTTGGTTTGTTTCTTTAAGCCTGATAATACAGACAGGTTGGTTTGTTTCTTTTTCTCAGATAATACAGA
CAGGTTGGTTTGTTTCTTTAAGCCTGATAATACAGACAGGTTGGTTTGTTTCTTTTTCTCAGATAATACA
GACAGGTTGGTTTGTTTCTTTTAAGCCTGATAATACAGACAGGTTGGTTTGTTTCTTTTTCTCAGATAAT
ACAGACAGGTTGGTTTGTTTCTTTAAGCCTGATAATACAGACAGGTTGGTTTGTTTCTTTTTCTCAGATA
ATACAGACAGGTTGGTTTGTTTCTTTAAGCCTGATAATACAGACAGGTTGGTTTGTTTCTTTGTCGAGAA
AGAAACAAACCAACCTGTCTGTATTATCAAGCCTGATAATACAGACAGGTTGGTTTGTTTCTTTTTCTCA
GATAATACAGACAGGTTGGTTTGTTTCTTTAAGCCTGATAATACAGACAGGTTGGTTTGTTTCTTTTTCT
CAGATAATACAGACAGGTTGGTTTGTTTCTTTAAGCCTGATAATACAGACAGTTGGTTTGTTTCTTTTTC
TCAGATAATACAGACAGGTTGGTTTGTTTCTTTAAGCCTGATAATACAGACAGGTTGGTTTGTTTCTTTT
TCTCAGATAATACAGACAGGTTGGTTTGTTTCTTTAAGCCTGATAATACAGACAGGTTGGTTTGTTTCTT
TTTCTCAGATAATACAGACAGGTTGGTTTGTTTCTTTAAGCCTGATAATACAGACAGGTTGGTTTGTTTC
TTTTTCTCAGATAATACAGACAGGTTGGTTTGTTTCTTTTAAGCCTGATAATACAGACAGGTTGGTTTGT
TTCTTTTTCTCAGATAATACAGACAGGTTGGTTTGTTTCTTTAAGCCTGATAATACAGACAGGTTGGTTT
GTTTCTTTTTCTCAGATAATACAGACAGGTTGGTTTGTTTCTTTAAGCCTGATAATACAGACAGGTTGGT
TTGTTTCTTTGTCGAGAAAGAAACAAACCAACCTGTCTGTATTATCAAGCCTGATAATACAGACAGGTTG
GTTTGTTTCTTTTTCTCAGATAATACAGACAGGTTGGTTTGTTTCTTTAAGCCTGATAATACAGACAGGT
TGGTTTGTTTCTTTTTCTCAGATAATACAGACAGGTTGGTTTGTTTCTTTAAGCCTGATAATACAGACAG
TTGGTTTGTTTCTTTTTCTCAGATAATACAGACAGGTTGGTTTGTTTCTTTAAGCCTGATAATACAGACA
GGTTGGTTTGTTTCTTTTTCTCAGATAATACAGACAGGTTGGTTTGTTTCTTTAAGCCTGATAATACAGA
CAGGTTGGTTTGTTTCTTTTTCTCAGATAATACAGACAGGTTGGTTTGTTTCTTTAAGCCTGATAATACA
GACAGGTTGGTTTGTTTCTTTTTCTCAGATAATACAGACAGGTTGGTTTGTTTCTTTTAAGCCTGATAAT
ACAGACAGGTTGGTTTGTTTCTTTTTCTCAGATAATACAGACAGGTTGGTTTGTTTCTTTAAGCCTGATA
ATACAGACAGGTTGGTTTGTTTCTTTTTCTCAGATAATACAGACAGGTTGGTTTGTTTCTTTAAGCCTGA
TAATACAGACAGGTTGGTTTGTTTCTTTGTCGAGAAAGAAACAAACCAACCTGTCTGTATTATCAAGCCT
GATAATACAGACAGGTTGGTTTGTTTCTTTTTCTCAGATAATACAGACAGGTTGGTTTGTTTCTTTAAGC
CTGATAATACAGACAGGTTGGTTTGTTTCTTTTTCTCAGATAATACAGACAGGTTGGTTTGTTTCTTTAA
GCCTGATAATACAGACAGTTGGTTTGTTTCTTTTTCTCAGATAATACAGACAGGTTGGTTTGTTTCTTTA
AGCCTGATAATACAGACAGGTTGGTTTGTTTCTTTTTCTCAGATAATACAGACAGGTTGGTTTGTTTCTT
TWAGCCTGATAATACAGACAGGTTGGTTTGTTTCTTTTTCTCAGATAATACAGACAGGTTGGTTTGTTTC
TTTAAGCCTGATAATACAGACAGGTTGGTTTGTTTCTTTTTCTCAGATAATACAGACAGGTTGGTTTGTT
TCTTTTAAGCCTGATAATACAGACAGGTTGGTTTGTTTCTTTTTCTCNAGATAATACAGACAGGTTKGTT
TGTWTYWTYAAGCCTGATAATACAGACAGGTTGGTTTGTTTCTTTTTCTCAGATAATACAGACAGGTTGG
TTTGTTTCTTTAAGCCTGATAATACAGACAGGTTGGTTTGTTTCTTTGTCGACCTAGTCTAGACCCAGCT
TTCTTGTACAAAGTGGTTGATGGGGATCCGAATTCGAGCTCGAGGTCGACGGTATCGATAAGCTTGATAT
CGAATTCCTGCAGCCCGGGCAGGGATCCACTAGTTCTAGTCGGCCGGCTTGTCGACGACGGCGGTCTCCG
TCGTCAGGATCATCCGGGCCTAGATAACTTCGTATAGCATACATTATACGAAGTTATGCGGCTTCGAGAC
CGTGACCTACATCGTCGACGCGGCCAGATGGTAAGCCCTCCCGTATCGTAGTTATCTACACGACGGGGAG
TCAGGCAACTATGGATGAACGAAATAGACAGATCGCTGAGATAGGTGCCTCACTGATTAAGCATTGGTAA
CTGTCAGACCAAGTTTACTCATATATACTTTAGATTGATTTAAAACTTCATTTTTAATTTAAAAGGATCT
AGGTGAAGATCCTTTTTGATAATCTCATGACCAAAATCCCTTAACGTGAGTTTTCGTTCCACTGAGCGTC
AGACCCCGTAGAAAAGATCAAAGGATCTTCTTGAGATCCTTTTTTTCTGCGCGTAATCTGCTGCTTGCAA
ACAAAAAAACCACCGCTACCAGCGGTGGTTTGTTTGCCGGATCAAGAGCTACCAACTCTTTTTCCGAAGG
TAACTGGCTTCAGCAGAGCGCAGATACCAAATACTGTTCTTCTAGTGTAGCCGTATTGGGCGCTCTTCCG
CTTCCTCGCTCACTGACTCGCTGCGCTCGGTCGTTCGGCTGCGGCGAGCGGTATCAGCTCACTCAAAGGC
GGTAATACGGTTATCCACAGAATCAGGGGATAACGCAGGAAAGAACATGTGAGCAAAAGGCCAGCAAAAG
GCCAGGAACCGTAAAAAGGCCGCGTTGCTGGCGTTTTTCCATAGGCTCCGCCCCCCTGACGAGCATCACA
AAAATCGACGCTCAAGTCAGAGGTGGCGAAACCCGACAGGACTATAAAGATACCAGGCGTTTCCCCCTGG
AAGCTCCCTCGTGCGCTCTCCTGTTCCGACCCTGCCGCTTACCGGATACCTGTCCGCCTTTCTCCCTTCG
GGAAGCGTGGCGCTTTCTCATAGCTCACGCTGTAGGTATCTCAGTTCGGTGTAGGTCGTTCGCTCCAAGC
TGGGCTGTGTGCACGAACCCCCCGTTCAGCCCGACCGCTGCGCCTTATCCGGTAACTATCGTCTTGAGTC
CAACCCGGTAAGACACGACTTATCGCCACTGGCAGCAGCCACTGGTAACAGGATTAGCAGAGCGAGGTAT
GTAGGCGGTGCTACAGAGTTCTTGAAGTGGTGGCCTAACTACGGCTACACTAGAAGAACAGTATTTGGTA
TCTGCGCTCTGCTGAAGCCAGTTACCTTCGGAAAAAGAGTTGGTAGCTCTTGATCCGGCAAACAAACCAC
CGCTGGTAGCGGTGGTTTTTTTGTTTGCAAGCAGCAGATTACGCGCAGAAAAAAAGGATCTCAAGAAGAT
CCTTTGATCTTTTCTACGGGGTCTGACGCTCAGTGGAACGAAAACTCACGTTAAGGGATTTTGGTCATGA
GATTATCAAAAAGGATCTTCACCTAGATCCTTTTAAATTAAAAATGAAGTTTTAAATCAATCTAAAGTAT
ATATGAGTAAACTTGGTCTGACAGTTACCAATGCTTAATCAGTGAGGCACCTATCTCAGCGATCTGTCTA
TTTCGTTCATCCATAGTTGCCTGACTCCCCGTCGTGTAGATAACTACGATACGGGAGGGCTTACCATCTG
GCCCCAGTGCTGCAATGATACCGCGAGACCCACGCTCACCGGCTCCAGATTTATCAGCAATAAACCAGCC
AGCCGGAAGGGCCGAGCGCAGAAGTGGTCCTGCAACTTTATCCGCCTCCATCCAGTCTATTAATTGTTGC
CGGGAAGCTAGAGTAAGTAGTTCGCCAGTTAATAGTTTGCGCAACGTTGTTGCCATTGCTACAGGCATCG
TGGTGTCACGCTCGTCGTTTGGTATGGCTTCATTCAGCTCCGGTTCCCAACGATCAAGGCGAGTTACATG
ATCCCCCATGTTGTGCAAAAAAGCGGTTAGCTCCTTCGGTCCTCCGATCGTTGTCAGAAGTAAGTTGGCC
GCAGTGTTATCACTCATGGTTATGGCAGCACTGCATAATTCTCTTACTGTCATGCCATCCGTAAGATGCT
TTTCTGTGACTGGTGAGTACTCAACCAAGTCATTCTGAGAATAGTGTATGCGGCGACCGAGTTGCTCTTG
CCCGGCGTCAATACGGGATAATACCGCGCCACATAGCAGAACTTTAAAAGTGCTCATCATTGGAAAACGT
TCTTCGGGGCGAAAACTCTCAAGGATCTTACCGCTGTTGAGATCCAGTTCGATGTAACCCACTCGTGCAC
CCAACTGATCTTCAGCATCTTTTACTTTCACCAGCGTTTCTGGGTGAGCAAAAACAGGAAGGCAAAATGC
CGCAAAAAAGGGAATAAGGGCGACACGGAAATGTTGAATACTCATACTCTTCCTTTTTCAATATTATTGA
AGCATTTATCAGGGTTATTGTCTCATGAGCGGATACATATTTGAATGTATTTAGAAAAATAAACAAATAG
GGGTTCCGCGCACATTTCCCCGAAAAGTGCCACCTG
[124 nt withheld, positions 7947-8070]
C
[91 nt withheld, positions 8072-8162]
A
[49 nt withheld, positions 8164-8212]
CCTTTGACGTTGGAGTCCACGTTCTTT
[37 nt withheld, positions 8240-8276]
ACCCTATCTCGGTCTATTCTTTTGATTTATAAGGGATTTTGCCGATTTCGGCCTATTGGTTAAAAAATGA
GCTGATTTAACAAAAATTTAACGCGAATTTTAACAAAATATTAACGCTTACAATTTCCATTCGCCATTCA
GGCTGCGCAACTGTTGGGAAGGGCGATCGGTGCGGGCCTCTTCGCTATTACGCCAGCTGGCGAAAGGGGG
ATGTGCTGCAAGGCGATTAAGTTKSSYARYSMCRRSGTTKTAAAACGACGGCCAGTGAATTCGAGCTCGG
TACGAGTTTACGTCCAGCCAAGCTAGCTTGGCTGCAGGTCGTCGAAATTCTACCGGGTAGGGGAGGCGCT
TTTCCCAAGGCAGTCTGGAGCATGCGCTTTAGCAGCCCCGCTGGGCACTTGGCGCTACACAAGTGGCCTC
TGGCCTCGCACACATTCCACATCCACCGGTAGGCGCCAACCGGCTCCGTTCTTTGGTGGCCCCTTCGCGC
CACCTTCTACTCCTCCCCTAGTCAGGAAGTTCCCCCCCGCCCCGCAGCTCGCGTCGTGCAGGACGTGACA
AATGGAAGTAGCACGTCTCACTAGTCTCGTGCAGATGGACAGCACCGCTGAGCAATGGAAGCGGGTAGGC
CTTTGGGGCAGCGGCCAATAGCAGCTTTGCTCCTTCGCTTTCTGGGCTCAGAGGCTGGGAAGGGGTGGGT
CCGGGGGCGGGCTCAGGGGCGGGCTCAGGGGCGGGGCGGGCGCCCGAAGGTCCTCCGGAGGCCCGGCATT
CTGCACGCTTCAAAAGCGCACGTCTGCCGCGCTGTTCTCCTCTTCCTCATCTCCGGGCCTTTCGACCTGC
AGCCTGTTGACAATTAATCATCGGCATAGTATATCGGCATAGTATAATACGACAAGGTGAGGAACTAAAC
CATGACCGAGTACAAGCCCACGGTGCGCCTCGCCACCCGCGACGACGTCCCCAGGGCCGTACGCACCCTC
GCCGCCGCGTTCGCCGACTACCCCGCCACGCGCCACACCGTCGATCCGGACCGCCACATCGAGCGGGTCA
CCGAGCTGCAAGAACTCTTCCTCACGCGCGTCGGGCTCGACATCGGCAAGGTGTGGGTCGCGGACGACGG
CGCCGCGGTGGCGGTCTGGACCACGCCGGAGAGCGTCGAAGCGGGGGCGGTGTTCGCCGAGATCGGCCCG
CGCATGGCCGAGTTGAGCGGTTCCCGGCTGGCCGCGCAGCAACAGATGGAAGGCCTCCTGGCGCCGCACC
GGCCCAAGGAGCCCGCGTGGTTCCTGGCCACCGTCGGCGTCTCGCCCGACCACCAGGGCAAGGGTCTGGG
CAGCGCCGTCGTGCTCCCCGGAGTGGAGGCGGCCGAGCGCGCCGGGGTGCCCGCCTTCCTGGAGACCTCC
GCGCCCCGCAACCTCCCCTTCTACGAGCGGCTCGGCTTCACCGTCACCGCCGACGTCGAGGTGCCCGAAG
GACCGCGCACCTGGTGCATGACCCGCAAGCCCGGTGCCTGAGGGGATCAATTCTCTAGAGCTCGCTGATC
AGCCTCGACTGTGCCTTCTAGTTGCCAGCCATCTGTTGTTTGCCCCTCCCCCGTGCCTTCCTTGACCCTG
GAAGGTGCCACTCCCACTGTCCTTTCCTAATAAAATGAGGAAATTGCATCGCATTGTCTGAGTAGGTGTC
ATTCTATTCTGGGGGGTGGGGTGGGGCAGGACAGCAAGGGGGAGGATTGGGAAGACAATAGCAGGCATGC
TGGGGATGCGGTGGGCTCTATGGCTTCTGAGGCGGAAAGAACCATAACTTCGTATAGCATACATTATACG
AAGTTATGTACCGGGCCCCATCAA
Features (pLannotate 1.2.2; 164 found; start..end, strand, type, name):
     55..75      -  misc_feature   MCS (fragment): pBluescript multiple cloning site
     78..103     +  protein_bind   CuO: CymR-binding P1 operator sequence from the p-cym operon of Pseudomonas putida (Mullick et al., 2006) CymR
    114..139     -  protein_bind   CuO: CymR-binding P1 operator sequence from the p-cym operon of Pseudomonas putida (Mullick et al., 2006) CymR
    150..175     -  protein_bind   CuO: CymR-binding P1 operator sequence from the p-cym operon of Pseudomonas putida (Mullick et al., 2006) CymR
    186..211     -  protein_bind   CuO: CymR-binding P1 operator sequence from the p-cym operon of Pseudomonas putida (Mullick et al., 2006) CymR
    222..247     -  protein_bind   CuO: CymR-binding P1 operator sequence from the p-cym operon of Pseudomonas putida (Mullick et al., 2006) CymR
    258..282     -  protein_bind   CuO: CymR-binding P1 operator sequence from the p-cym operon of Pseudomonas putida (Mullick et al., 2006) CymR
    293..318     -  protein_bind   CuO: CymR-binding P1 operator sequence from the p-cym operon of Pseudomonas putida (Mullick et al., 2006) CymR
    329..354     -  protein_bind   CuO: CymR-binding P1 operator sequence from the p-cym operon of Pseudomonas putida (Mullick et al., 2006) CymR
    365..390     -  protein_bind   CuO: CymR-binding P1 operator sequence from the p-cym operon of Pseudomonas putida (Mullick et al., 2006) CymR
    401..426     -  protein_bind   CuO: CymR-binding P1 operator sequence from the p-cym operon of Pseudomonas putida (Mullick et al., 2006) CymR
    437..462     -  protein_bind   CuO: CymR-binding P1 operator sequence from the p-cym operon of Pseudomonas putida (Mullick et al., 2006) CymR
    473..498     -  protein_bind   CuO: CymR-binding P1 operator sequence from the p-cym operon of Pseudomonas putida (Mullick et al., 2006) CymR
    509..534     -  protein_bind   CuO: CymR-binding P1 operator sequence from the p-cym operon of Pseudomonas putida (Mullick et al., 2006) CymR
    546..571     -  protein_bind   CuO: CymR-binding P1 operator sequence from the p-cym operon of Pseudomonas putida (Mullick et al., 2006) CymR
    582..607     -  protein_bind   CuO: CymR-binding P1 operator sequence from the p-cym operon of Pseudomonas putida (Mullick et al., 2006) CymR
    618..643     -  protein_bind   CuO: CymR-binding P1 operator sequence from the p-cym operon of Pseudomonas putida (Mullick et al., 2006) CymR
    654..679     -  protein_bind   CuO: CymR-binding P1 operator sequence from the p-cym operon of Pseudomonas putida (Mullick et al., 2006) CymR
    690..715     -  protein_bind   CuO: CymR-binding P1 operator sequence from the p-cym operon of Pseudomonas putida (Mullick et al., 2006) CymR
    726..751     +  protein_bind   CuO: CymR-binding P1 operator sequence from the p-cym operon of Pseudomonas putida (Mullick et al., 2006) CymR
    762..787     -  protein_bind   CuO: CymR-binding P1 operator sequence from the p-cym operon of Pseudomonas putida (Mullick et al., 2006) CymR
    798..823     -  protein_bind   CuO: CymR-binding P1 operator sequence from the p-cym operon of Pseudomonas putida (Mullick et al., 2006) CymR
    834..859     -  protein_bind   CuO: CymR-binding P1 operator sequence from the p-cym operon of Pseudomonas putida (Mullick et al., 2006) CymR
    870..895     -  protein_bind   CuO: CymR-binding P1 operator sequence from the p-cym operon of Pseudomonas putida (Mullick et al., 2006) CymR
    906..930     -  protein_bind   CuO: CymR-binding P1 operator sequence from the p-cym operon of Pseudomonas putida (Mullick et al., 2006) CymR
    941..966     -  protein_bind   CuO: CymR-binding P1 operator sequence from the p-cym operon of Pseudomonas putida (Mullick et al., 2006) CymR
    977..1002    -  protein_bind   CuO: CymR-binding P1 operator sequence from the p-cym operon of Pseudomonas putida (Mullick et al., 2006) CymR
   1013..1038    -  protein_bind   CuO: CymR-binding P1 operator sequence from the p-cym operon of Pseudomonas putida (Mullick et al., 2006) CymR
   1049..1074    -  protein_bind   CuO: CymR-binding P1 operator sequence from the p-cym operon of Pseudomonas putida (Mullick et al., 2006) CymR
   1085..1110    -  protein_bind   CuO: CymR-binding P1 operator sequence from the p-cym operon of Pseudomonas putida (Mullick et al., 2006) CymR
   1121..1146    -  protein_bind   CuO: CymR-binding P1 operator sequence from the p-cym operon of Pseudomonas putida (Mullick et al., 2006) CymR
   1157..1182    -  protein_bind   CuO: CymR-binding P1 operator sequence from the p-cym operon of Pseudomonas putida (Mullick et al., 2006) CymR
   1194..1219    -  protein_bind   CuO: CymR-binding P1 operator sequence from the p-cym operon of Pseudomonas putida (Mullick et al., 2006) CymR
   1230..1255    -  protein_bind   CuO: CymR-binding P1 operator sequence from the p-cym operon of Pseudomonas putida (Mullick et al., 2006) CymR
   1266..1291    -  protein_bind   CuO: CymR-binding P1 operator sequence from the p-cym operon of Pseudomonas putida (Mullick et al., 2006) CymR
   1302..1327    -  protein_bind   CuO: CymR-binding P1 operator sequence from the p-cym operon of Pseudomonas putida (Mullick et al., 2006) CymR
   1338..1363    -  protein_bind   CuO: CymR-binding P1 operator sequence from the p-cym operon of Pseudomonas putida (Mullick et al., 2006) CymR
   1374..1399    +  protein_bind   CuO: CymR-binding P1 operator sequence from the p-cym operon of Pseudomonas putida (Mullick et al., 2006) CymR
   1410..1435    -  protein_bind   CuO: CymR-binding P1 operator sequence from the p-cym operon of Pseudomonas putida (Mullick et al., 2006) CymR
   1446..1471    -  protein_bind   CuO: CymR-binding P1 operator sequence from the p-cym operon of Pseudomonas putida (Mullick et al., 2006) CymR
   1482..1507    -  protein_bind   CuO: CymR-binding P1 operator sequence from the p-cym operon of Pseudomonas putida (Mullick et al., 2006) CymR
   1518..1543    -  protein_bind   CuO: CymR-binding P1 operator sequence from the p-cym operon of Pseudomonas putida (Mullick et al., 2006) CymR
   1554..1578    -  protein_bind   CuO: CymR-binding P1 operator sequence from the p-cym operon of Pseudomonas putida (Mullick et al., 2006) CymR
   1589..1614    -  protein_bind   CuO: CymR-binding P1 operator sequence from the p-cym operon of Pseudomonas putida (Mullick et al., 2006) CymR
   1625..1650    -  protein_bind   CuO: CymR-binding P1 operator sequence from the p-cym operon of Pseudomonas putida (Mullick et al., 2006) CymR
   1661..1686    -  protein_bind   CuO: CymR-binding P1 operator sequence from the p-cym operon of Pseudomonas putida (Mullick et al., 2006) CymR
   1697..1722    -  protein_bind   CuO: CymR-binding P1 operator sequence from the p-cym operon of Pseudomonas putida (Mullick et al., 2006) CymR
   1733..1758    -  protein_bind   CuO: CymR-binding P1 operator sequence from the p-cym operon of Pseudomonas putida (Mullick et al., 2006) CymR
   1769..1794    -  protein_bind   CuO: CymR-binding P1 operator sequence from the p-cym operon of Pseudomonas putida (Mullick et al., 2006) CymR
   1805..1830    -  protein_bind   CuO: CymR-binding P1 operator sequence from the p-cym operon of Pseudomonas putida (Mullick et al., 2006) CymR
   1842..1867    -  protein_bind   CuO: CymR-binding P1 operator sequence from the p-cym operon of Pseudomonas putida (Mullick et al., 2006) CymR
   1878..1903    -  protein_bind   CuO: CymR-binding P1 operator sequence from the p-cym operon of Pseudomonas putida (Mullick et al., 2006) CymR
   1914..1939    -  protein_bind   CuO: CymR-binding P1 operator sequence from the p-cym operon of Pseudomonas putida (Mullick et al., 2006) CymR
   1950..1975    -  protein_bind   CuO: CymR-binding P1 operator sequence from the p-cym operon of Pseudomonas putida (Mullick et al., 2006) CymR
   1986..2011    -  protein_bind   CuO: CymR-binding P1 operator sequence from the p-cym operon of Pseudomonas putida (Mullick et al., 2006) CymR
   2022..2047    +  protein_bind   CuO: CymR-binding P1 operator sequence from the p-cym operon of Pseudomonas putida (Mullick et al., 2006) CymR
   2058..2083    -  protein_bind   CuO: CymR-binding P1 operator sequence from the p-cym operon of Pseudomonas putida (Mullick et al., 2006) CymR
   2094..2119    -  protein_bind   CuO: CymR-binding P1 operator sequence from the p-cym operon of Pseudomonas putida (Mullick et al., 2006) CymR
   2130..2155    -  protein_bind   CuO: CymR-binding P1 operator sequence from the p-cym operon of Pseudomonas putida (Mullick et al., 2006) CymR
   2166..2191    -  protein_bind   CuO: CymR-binding P1 operator sequence from the p-cym operon of Pseudomonas putida (Mullick et al., 2006) CymR
   2202..2226    -  protein_bind   CuO: CymR-binding P1 operator sequence from the p-cym operon of Pseudomonas putida (Mullick et al., 2006) CymR
   2237..2262    -  protein_bind   CuO: CymR-binding P1 operator sequence from the p-cym operon of Pseudomonas putida (Mullick et al., 2006) CymR
   2273..2298    -  protein_bind   CuO: CymR-binding P1 operator sequence from the p-cym operon of Pseudomonas putida (Mullick et al., 2006) CymR
   2309..2334    -  protein_bind   CuO: CymR-binding P1 operator sequence from the p-cym operon of Pseudomonas putida (Mullick et al., 2006) CymR
   2345..2370    -  protein_bind   CuO: CymR-binding P1 operator sequence from the p-cym operon of Pseudomonas putida (Mullick et al., 2006) CymR
   2381..2406    -  protein_bind   CuO: CymR-binding P1 operator sequence from the p-cym operon of Pseudomonas putida (Mullick et al., 2006) CymR
   2417..2442    -  protein_bind   CuO: CymR-binding P1 operator sequence from the p-cym operon of Pseudomonas putida (Mullick et al., 2006) CymR
   2453..2478    -  protein_bind   CuO: CymR-binding P1 operator sequence from the p-cym operon of Pseudomonas putida (Mullick et al., 2006) CymR
   2490..2515    -  protein_bind   CuO: CymR-binding P1 operator sequence from the p-cym operon of Pseudomonas putida (Mullick et al., 2006) CymR
   2526..2551    -  protein_bind   CuO: CymR-binding P1 operator sequence from the p-cym operon of Pseudomonas putida (Mullick et al., 2006) CymR
   2562..2587    -  protein_bind   CuO: CymR-binding P1 operator sequence from the p-cym operon of Pseudomonas putida (Mullick et al., 2006) CymR
   2598..2623    -  protein_bind   CuO: CymR-binding P1 operator sequence from the p-cym operon of Pseudomonas putida (Mullick et al., 2006) CymR
   2634..2659    -  protein_bind   CuO: CymR-binding P1 operator sequence from the p-cym operon of Pseudomonas putida (Mullick et al., 2006) CymR
   2691..2710    -  misc_feature   MCS (fragment): pBluescript multiple cloning site
   2713..2738    +  protein_bind   CuO: CymR-binding P1 operator sequence from the p-cym operon of Pseudomonas putida (Mullick et al., 2006) CymR
   2749..2774    -  protein_bind   CuO: CymR-binding P1 operator sequence from the p-cym operon of Pseudomonas putida (Mullick et al., 2006) CymR
   2785..2810    -  protein_bind   CuO: CymR-binding P1 operator sequence from the p-cym operon of Pseudomonas putida (Mullick et al., 2006) CymR
   2821..2846    -  protein_bind   CuO: CymR-binding P1 operator sequence from the p-cym operon of Pseudomonas putida (Mullick et al., 2006) CymR
   2857..2882    -  protein_bind   CuO: CymR-binding P1 operator sequence from the p-cym operon of Pseudomonas putida (Mullick et al., 2006) CymR
   2893..2917    -  protein_bind   CuO: CymR-binding P1 operator sequence from the p-cym operon of Pseudomonas putida (Mullick et al., 2006) CymR
   2928..2953    -  protein_bind   CuO: CymR-binding P1 operator sequence from the p-cym operon of Pseudomonas putida (Mullick et al., 2006) CymR
   2964..2989    -  protein_bind   CuO: CymR-binding P1 operator sequence from the p-cym operon of Pseudomonas putida (Mullick et al., 2006) CymR
   3000..3025    -  protein_bind   CuO: CymR-binding P1 operator sequence from the p-cym operon of Pseudomonas putida (Mullick et al., 2006) CymR
   3036..3061    -  protein_bind   CuO: CymR-binding P1 operator sequence from the p-cym operon of Pseudomonas putida (Mullick et al., 2006) CymR
   3072..3097    -  protein_bind   CuO: CymR-binding P1 operator sequence from the p-cym operon of Pseudomonas putida (Mullick et al., 2006) CymR
   3108..3133    -  protein_bind   CuO: CymR-binding P1 operator sequence from the p-cym operon of Pseudomonas putida (Mullick et al., 2006) CymR
   3144..3169    -  protein_bind   CuO: CymR-binding P1 operator sequence from the p-cym operon of Pseudomonas putida (Mullick et al., 2006) CymR
   3181..3206    -  protein_bind   CuO: CymR-binding P1 operator sequence from the p-cym operon of Pseudomonas putida (Mullick et al., 2006) CymR
   3217..3242    -  protein_bind   CuO: CymR-binding P1 operator sequence from the p-cym operon of Pseudomonas putida (Mullick et al., 2006) CymR
   3253..3278    -  protein_bind   CuO: CymR-binding P1 operator sequence from the p-cym operon of Pseudomonas putida (Mullick et al., 2006) CymR
   3289..3314    -  protein_bind   CuO: CymR-binding P1 operator sequence from the p-cym operon of Pseudomonas putida (Mullick et al., 2006) CymR
   3325..3350    -  protein_bind   CuO: CymR-binding P1 operator sequence from the p-cym operon of Pseudomonas putida (Mullick et al., 2006) CymR
   3361..3386    +  protein_bind   CuO: CymR-binding P1 operator sequence from the p-cym operon of Pseudomonas putida (Mullick et al., 2006) CymR
   3397..3422    -  protein_bind   CuO: CymR-binding P1 operator sequence from the p-cym operon of Pseudomonas putida (Mullick et al., 2006) CymR
   3433..3458    -  protein_bind   CuO: CymR-binding P1 operator sequence from the p-cym operon of Pseudomonas putida (Mullick et al., 2006) CymR
   3469..3494    -  protein_bind   CuO: CymR-binding P1 operator sequence from the p-cym operon of Pseudomonas putida (Mullick et al., 2006) CymR
   3505..3530    -  protein_bind   CuO: CymR-binding P1 operator sequence from the p-cym operon of Pseudomonas putida (Mullick et al., 2006) CymR
   3541..3565    -  protein_bind   CuO: CymR-binding P1 operator sequence from the p-cym operon of Pseudomonas putida (Mullick et al., 2006) CymR
   3576..3601    -  protein_bind   CuO: CymR-binding P1 operator sequence from the p-cym operon of Pseudomonas putida (Mullick et al., 2006) CymR
   3612..3637    -  protein_bind   CuO: CymR-binding P1 operator sequence from the p-cym operon of Pseudomonas putida (Mullick et al., 2006) CymR
   3648..3673    -  protein_bind   CuO: CymR-binding P1 operator sequence from the p-cym operon of Pseudomonas putida (Mullick et al., 2006) CymR
   3684..3709    -  protein_bind   CuO: CymR-binding P1 operator sequence from the p-cym operon of Pseudomonas putida (Mullick et al., 2006) CymR
   3720..3745    -  protein_bind   CuO: CymR-binding P1 operator sequence from the p-cym operon of Pseudomonas putida (Mullick et al., 2006) CymR
   3756..3781    -  protein_bind   CuO: CymR-binding P1 operator sequence from the p-cym operon of Pseudomonas putida (Mullick et al., 2006) CymR
   3792..3817    -  protein_bind   CuO: CymR-binding P1 operator sequence from the p-cym operon of Pseudomonas putida (Mullick et al., 2006) CymR
   3829..3854    -  protein_bind   CuO: CymR-binding P1 operator sequence from the p-cym operon of Pseudomonas putida (Mullick et al., 2006) CymR
   3865..3890    -  protein_bind   CuO: CymR-binding P1 operator sequence from the p-cym operon of Pseudomonas putida (Mullick et al., 2006) CymR
   3901..3926    -  protein_bind   CuO: CymR-binding P1 operator sequence from the p-cym operon of Pseudomonas putida (Mullick et al., 2006) CymR
   3937..3962    -  protein_bind   CuO: CymR-binding P1 operator sequence from the p-cym operon of Pseudomonas putida (Mullick et al., 2006) CymR
   3973..3998    -  protein_bind   CuO: CymR-binding P1 operator sequence from the p-cym operon of Pseudomonas putida (Mullick et al., 2006) CymR
   4009..4034    +  protein_bind   CuO: CymR-binding P1 operator sequence from the p-cym operon of Pseudomonas putida (Mullick et al., 2006) CymR
   4045..4070    -  protein_bind   CuO: CymR-binding P1 operator sequence from the p-cym operon of Pseudomonas putida (Mullick et al., 2006) CymR
   4081..4106    -  protein_bind   CuO: CymR-binding P1 operator sequence from the p-cym operon of Pseudomonas putida (Mullick et al., 2006) CymR
   4117..4142    -  protein_bind   CuO: CymR-binding P1 operator sequence from the p-cym operon of Pseudomonas putida (Mullick et al., 2006) CymR
   4153..4178    -  protein_bind   CuO: CymR-binding P1 operator sequence from the p-cym operon of Pseudomonas putida (Mullick et al., 2006) CymR
   4189..4213    -  protein_bind   CuO: CymR-binding P1 operator sequence from the p-cym operon of Pseudomonas putida (Mullick et al., 2006) CymR
   4224..4249    -  protein_bind   CuO: CymR-binding P1 operator sequence from the p-cym operon of Pseudomonas putida (Mullick et al., 2006) CymR
   4260..4285    -  protein_bind   CuO: CymR-binding P1 operator sequence from the p-cym operon of Pseudomonas putida (Mullick et al., 2006) CymR
   4296..4321    -  protein_bind   CuO: CymR-binding P1 operator sequence from the p-cym operon of Pseudomonas putida (Mullick et al., 2006) CymR
   4332..4357    -  protein_bind   CuO: CymR-binding P1 operator sequence from the p-cym operon of Pseudomonas putida (Mullick et al., 2006) CymR
   4368..4393    -  protein_bind   CuO: CymR-binding P1 operator sequence from the p-cym operon of Pseudomonas putida (Mullick et al., 2006) CymR
   4404..4429    -  protein_bind   CuO: CymR-binding P1 operator sequence from the p-cym operon of Pseudomonas putida (Mullick et al., 2006) CymR
   4440..4465    -  protein_bind   CuO: CymR-binding P1 operator sequence from the p-cym operon of Pseudomonas putida (Mullick et al., 2006) CymR
   4477..4502    -  protein_bind   CuO: CymR-binding P1 operator sequence from the p-cym operon of Pseudomonas putida (Mullick et al., 2006) CymR
   4513..4538    -  protein_bind   CuO: CymR-binding P1 operator sequence from the p-cym operon of Pseudomonas putida (Mullick et al., 2006) CymR
   4549..4574    -  protein_bind   CuO: CymR-binding P1 operator sequence from the p-cym operon of Pseudomonas putida (Mullick et al., 2006) CymR
   4585..4610    -  protein_bind   CuO: CymR-binding P1 operator sequence from the p-cym operon of Pseudomonas putida (Mullick et al., 2006) CymR
   4621..4646    -  protein_bind   CuO: CymR-binding P1 operator sequence from the p-cym operon of Pseudomonas putida (Mullick et al., 2006) CymR
   4657..4682    +  protein_bind   CuO: CymR-binding P1 operator sequence from the p-cym operon of Pseudomonas putida (Mullick et al., 2006) CymR
   4693..4718    -  protein_bind   CuO: CymR-binding P1 operator sequence from the p-cym operon of Pseudomonas putida (Mullick et al., 2006) CymR
   4729..4754    -  protein_bind   CuO: CymR-binding P1 operator sequence from the p-cym operon of Pseudomonas putida (Mullick et al., 2006) CymR
   4765..4790    -  protein_bind   CuO: CymR-binding P1 operator sequence from the p-cym operon of Pseudomonas putida (Mullick et al., 2006) CymR
   4801..4826    -  protein_bind   CuO: CymR-binding P1 operator sequence from the p-cym operon of Pseudomonas putida (Mullick et al., 2006) CymR
   4837..4861    -  protein_bind   CuO: CymR-binding P1 operator sequence from the p-cym operon of Pseudomonas putida (Mullick et al., 2006) CymR
   4872..4897    -  protein_bind   CuO: CymR-binding P1 operator sequence from the p-cym operon of Pseudomonas putida (Mullick et al., 2006) CymR
   4908..4933    -  protein_bind   CuO: CymR-binding P1 operator sequence from the p-cym operon of Pseudomonas putida (Mullick et al., 2006) CymR
   4944..4969    -  protein_bind   CuO: CymR-binding P1 operator sequence from the p-cym operon of Pseudomonas putida (Mullick et al., 2006) CymR
   4980..5005    -  protein_bind   CuO: CymR-binding P1 operator sequence from the p-cym operon of Pseudomonas putida (Mullick et al., 2006) CymR
   5016..5041    -  protein_bind   CuO: CymR-binding P1 operator sequence from the p-cym operon of Pseudomonas putida (Mullick et al., 2006) CymR
   5052..5077    -  protein_bind   CuO: CymR-binding P1 operator sequence from the p-cym operon of Pseudomonas putida (Mullick et al., 2006) CymR
   5088..5113    -  protein_bind   CuO: CymR-binding P1 operator sequence from the p-cym operon of Pseudomonas putida (Mullick et al., 2006) CymR
   5125..5150    -  protein_bind   CuO: CymR-binding P1 operator sequence from the p-cym operon of Pseudomonas putida (Mullick et al., 2006) CymR
   5162..5183    -  protein_bind   CuO (fragment): CymR-binding P1 operator sequence from the p-cym operon of Pseudomonas putida (Mullick et al., 2006) CymR
   5198..5223    -  protein_bind   CuO: CymR-binding P1 operator sequence from the p-cym operon of Pseudomonas putida (Mullick et al., 2006) CymR
   5234..5259    -  protein_bind   CuO: CymR-binding P1 operator sequence from the p-cym operon of Pseudomonas putida (Mullick et al., 2006) CymR
   5270..5295    -  protein_bind   CuO: CymR-binding P1 operator sequence from the p-cym operon of Pseudomonas putida (Mullick et al., 2006) CymR
   5313..5337    -  protein_bind   attB2: mutant version of attB; recombination site for the Gateway® BP reaction BP Clonase™
   5359..5429    -  misc_feature   MCS (fragment): pBluescript multiple cloning site
   5484..5517    +  protein_bind   loxP: Cre-mediated recombination occurs in the 8-bp core sequence (GCATACAT). Cre recombinase
   5552..5669    +  CDS            bla(M) (fragment): β-lactamase lacking the signal sequence; bla(M); allows cytosolic expression of β-lactamase
   5841..6005    +  rep_origin     ori (fragment): high-copy-number ColE1/pMB1/pBR322/pUC origin of replication
   6196..6784    -  rep_origin     ori: high-copy-number ColE1/pMB1/pBR322/pUC origin of replication
   6955..7815    -  CDS            AmpR: β-lactamase; bla; confers resistance to ampicillin, carbenicillin, and related antibiotics
   7816..7920    -  promoter       AmpR promoter: bla
   7947..8375    +  rep_origin     f1 ori (sequence partly withheld): f1 bacteriophage origin of replication; arrow indicates direction of (+) strand synthesis
   8406..8509    -  CDS            lacZα (fragment): LacZα fragment of β-galactosidase; lacZ fragment
   8543..8559    +  misc_feature   MCS (fragment): pUC18/19 multiple cloning site
   8611..9110    +  promoter       PGK promoter: mouse phosphoglycerate kinase 1 promoter
   9122..9169    +  promoter       EM7 promoter: synthetic bacterial promoter&nbsp
   9188..9787    +  CDS            PuroR: puromycin N-acetyltransferase; pac from Streptomyces alboniger; confers resistance to puromycin
   9825..10049   +  polyA_signal   bGH poly(A) signal: bovine growth hormone polyadenylation signal
  10053..10070   +  promoter       SV40 promoter (fragment): SV40 enhancer and early promoter
  10070..10103   +  protein_bind   loxP: Cre-mediated recombination occurs in the 8-bp core sequence (GCATACAT). Cre recombinase
  10120..24      +  protein_bind   attB1 (across the origin): mutant version of attB; recombination site for the Gateway® BP reaction BP Clonase™
