[The description below was written by a language model from this plasmid's Addgene catalogue record and pLannotate feature annotations shown in this document.]
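Description:
pDEST-cuOx144_Bxb1attB_loxP-PGKpuro-loxP is a mouse targeting plasmid of about 10.1 kb, designed to deliver a large synthetic array of cumate operator (CuO) sites into a genomic landing site by Bxb1 integrase-mediated recombination. It is a high-copy plasmid with a ColE1/pUC-type origin and is selected in bacteria with ampicillin. The roughly 4.9 kb backbone supplies the Bxb1 attB site, which recombines with a matching attP site previously placed in the genome. It also supplies a puromycin resistance cassette that, according to the construct name, is driven by the PGK promoter and flanked by loxP sites. Integrants can therefore be selected with puromycin, and the marker can later be excised with Cre to leave the array behind.

The roughly 5.2 kb insert is nominally 144 copies of CuO, the CymR-binding P1 operator from the Pseudomonas putida p-cym operon. The feature table shows these as 26 bp sites at a spacing of about 36 bp. They appear to fall into two large blocks separated by a short pBluescript polylinker remnant. A Gateway attB2 site follows the array, consistent with the insert having been moved into the pDEST backbone by Gateway recombination. Such operator arrays are bound by fluorescently tagged CymR to mark a chosen locus as a bright spot, and the associated publication used live-cell imaging to study enhancer-dependent Sox2 transcription.

The repeats are unstable in bacteria and hard to assemble from sequencing reads, so the depositor advises treating the repeat count as approximate. The feature table provided is truncated after the origin fragment, so the Bxb1 attB site, PGK-puro cassette and second loxP site are known here only from the catalogue fields and construct name.
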