Addgene plasmid #119903: pDEST-cuOx144_Bxb1attB_loxP-PGKpuro-loxP
Purpose: Bxb1 integration plasmid for cuO array with Puro selection cassette
Depositing lab: Orion Weiner. Depositing organization: University of California, San Francisco (UCSF). Publication: Live-cell imaging reveals enhancer-dependent Sox2 transcription in the absence of enhancer proximity. Alexander JM, Guan J, Li B, Maliskova L, Song M, Shen Y, Huang B, Lomvardas S, Weiner OD. Elife. 2019 May 24;8. pii: 41769. doi: 10.7554/eLife.41769. PubMed 31124784.
Backbone
  Vector backbone: pDEST-Bxb1attB-loxP-PGK-puro-loxP
  Backbone size w/o insert (bp): 4904
  Total vector size (bp): 10125
  Vector type: Mouse Targeting
  Selectable markers: Puromycin
Growth in bacteria
  Bacterial resistance: Ampicillin, 100 μg/mL
  Growth temperature: 30°C
  Growth strain: NEB Stable
  Growth instructions: This plasmid is unstable due to repetitive elements. Please screen 3-5 colonies to ensure the full plasmid is selected. See comments section for more details.
  Copy number: High Copy
Gene/Insert
  Gene/Insert name: cuOx144 array
  Species: Synthetic
  Insert size (bp): 5221
Terms and licenses: Academic/Nonprofit Terms; Industry Terms: Not Available to Industry
Depositor comments: Please note there are a few ambiguous bases in Addgene's NGS result. This is due to NGS having difficulty assembling repetitive sequences. The repetitive sequences in this plasmid can be unstable while propagated in bacteria. It is recommended that the repetitive insert be verified by restriction digest and repeat counts be viewed as an approximation. Please visit https://www.biorxiv.org/content/10.1101/409672v1 for bioRxiv preprint.
How to cite: pDEST-cuOx144_Bxb1attB_loxP-PGKpuro-loxP was a gift from Orion Weiner (Addgene plasmid # 119903 ; http://n2t.net/addgene:119903 ; RRID:Addgene_119903)
